Addgene plasmid #239376: PKA1337
Purpose: GST-Las17 (300-422) RR(319,322)AA, RR(349,350)AA, and RR(382,383)AA
Depositing lab: Kathryn Ayscough. Depositing organization: University of Sheffield.
Backbone
  Vector backbone: pGEX6P1
  Backbone size w/o insert (bp): 5000
  Total vector size (bp): 5350
  Vector type: Mammalian Expression
Growth in bacteria
  Bacterial resistance: Ampicillin, 100 μg/mL
  Growth temperature: Room Temperature
  Growth strain: DH5alpha
  Growth instructions: Overnight 17°C
  Copy number: Unknown
Gene/Insert
  Gene/Insert name: Las17 (amino acids 300-422)
  Species: S. cerevisiae (budding yeast)
  Insert size (bp): 360
  Mutation: RR(319,322)AA, RR(349,350)AA, and RR(382,383)AA
  GenBank ID: YOR181W
  Tag / fusion protein: GST
Terms and licenses: Academic/Nonprofit Terms; Industry Terms: Not Available to Industry
How to cite: PKA1337 was a gift from Kathryn Ayscough (Addgene plasmid # 239376 ; http://n2t.net/addgene:239376 ; RRID:Addgene_239376)
