[The description below was written by a language model from this plasmid's Addgene catalogue record and pLannotate feature annotations shown in this document.]
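Description:
PKA1337 is a bacterial expression plasmid built on the pGEX6P1 backbone for producing a GST-tagged fragment of the budding yeast protein Las17. The catalogue lists the vector type as mammalian expression, but every regulatory element in the feature table is prokaryotic, so the construct is evidently intended for recombinant protein production in E. coli. It replicates from a ColE1/pMB1-type origin and is selected with ampicillin through the β-lactamase (AmpR) gene. The sequenced record is about 5.3 kb, in line with the stated total size.

The expression cassette consists of the hybrid tac promoter followed by a lac operator, driving an open reading frame that encodes Schistosoma japonicum glutathione S-transferase fused at its C-terminus to Las17 residues 300–422 (S. cerevisiae YOR181W). A plasmid-borne lacI gene with its own promoter supplies lac repressor, keeping transcription off until it is relieved by IPTG. The short gap between the GST and Las17 coding regions corresponds to the linker of the pGEX-6P series, which normally carries a protease cleavage site for tag removal, although this is not annotated in the table. The remaining annotations (a lac promoter/operator with lacZα, and rop, bom and yciV fragments) are backbone remnants with no role in expression.

The Las17 fragment carries three pairs of arginine-to-alanine substitutions: RR(319,322)AA, RR(349,350)AA and RR(382,383)AA. The record does not state the functional rationale for these changes. The design suits glutathione-affinity purification of the mutant fragment for in vitro biochemical or binding assays, presumably for comparison with the wild-type sequence.
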