Features (pLannotate 1.2.2; 17 found; start..end, strand, type, name):
    184..212     +  promoter       tac promoter: strong E. coli promoter; hybrid between the trp and lac UV5 promoters
    220..236     +  protein_bind   lac operator: The lac repressor binds to the lac operator to inhibit transcription in E. coli. This inhibition can be relieved by adding lactose or isopropyl-β-D-thiogalactopyranoside (IPTG). lac repressor encoded by lacI
    259..912     +  CDS            GST26_SCHJA: Experimental evidence at protein level: Swiss-Prot protein existence level 1. GST isoenzymes appear to play a central role in the parasite detoxification system. Other functions are also suspected including a role in increasing the solubility of haematin in the parasite gut. From Schistosoma japonicum (Blood fluke).
    952..1332    +  CDS            LAS17 (fragment): LAS17_YEAST - Experimental evidence at protein level: Swiss-Prot protein existence level 1. From Saccharomyces cerevisiae (strain ATCC 204508 / S288c) (Baker's yeast).
   1353..1392    +  CDS            rop (fragment): Rop protein, which maintains plasmids at low copy number; rop
   1494..1534    +  misc_feature   bom (fragment): basis of mobility region from pBR322
   1639..1743    +  promoter       AmpR promoter: bla
   1744..2604    +  CDS            AmpR: β-lactamase; bla; confers resistance to ampicillin, carbenicillin, and related antibiotics
   2775..3363    +  rep_origin     ori: high-copy-number ColE1/pMB1/pBR322/pUC origin of replication
   3549..3600    -  misc_feature   bom (fragment): basis of mobility region from pBR322
   3607..3684    +  promoter       lacI promoter: lacI
   3685..4767    +  CDS            lacI: lac repressor; lacI; The lac repressor binds to the lac operator to inhibit transcription in E. coli. This inhibition can be relieved by adding lactose or isopropyl-β-D-thiogalactopyranoside (IPTG).
   4780..4801    +  protein_bind   CAP binding site: CAP binding activates transcription in the presence of cAMP. E. coli catabolite activator protein
   4816..4846    +  promoter       lac promoter: promoter for the E. coli lac operon
   4854..4870    +  protein_bind   lac operator: The lac repressor binds to the lac operator to inhibit transcription in E. coli. This inhibition can be relieved by adding lactose or isopropyl-β-D-thiogalactopyranoside (IPTG). lac repressor encoded by lacI
   4890..5063    +  CDS            lacZα: LacZα fragment of β-galactosidase; lacZ fragment
   5327..108     -  CDS            yciV (fragment) (across the origin): RNAAM_ECOLI - Also known as trpH From Escherichia coli (strain K12).
>Addgene plasmid #239376 | PKA1337 | addgene full sequence | sequence record 478750 | Addgene NGS Result
TAGCTTATCGACTGCACGGTGCACCAATGCTTCTGGCGTCAGGCAGCCATCGGAAGCTGTGGTATGGCTG
TGCAGGTCGTAAATCACTGCATAATTCGTGTCGCTCAAGGCGCACTCCCGTTCTGGATAATGTTTTTTGC
GCCGACATCATAACGGTTCTGGCAAATATTCTGAAATGAGCTGTTGACAATTAATCATCGGCTCGTATAA
TGTGTGGAATTGTGAGCGGATAACAATTTCACACAGGAAACAGTATTCATGTCCCCTATACTAGGTTATT
GGAAAATTAAGGGCCTTGTGCAACCCACTCGACTTCTTTTGGAATATCTTGAAGAAAAATATGAAGAGCA
TTTGTATGAGCGCGATGAAGGTGATAAATGGCGAAACAAAAAGTTTGAATTGGGTTTGGAGTTTCCCAAT
CTTCCTTATTATATTGATGGTGATGTTAAATTAACACAGTCTATGGCCATCATACGTTATATAGCTGACA
AGCACAACATGTTGGGTGGTTGTCCAAAAGAGCGTGCAGAGATTTCAATGCTTGAAGGAGCGGTTTTGGA
TATTAGATACGGTGTTTCGAGAATTGCATATAGTAAAGACTTTGAAACTCTCAAAGTTGATTTTCTTAGC
AAGCTACCTGAAATGCTGAAAATGTTCGAAGATCGTTTATGTCATAAAACATATTTAAATGGTGATCATG
TAACCCATCCTGACTTCATGTTGTATGACGCTCTTGATGTTGTTTTATACATGGACCCAATGTGCCTGGA
TGCGTTCCCAAAATTAGTTTGTTTTAAAAAACGTATTGAAGCTATCCCACAAATTGATAAGTACTTGAAA
TCCAGCAAGTATATAGCATGGCCTTTGCAGGGCTGGCAAGCCACGTTTGGTGGTGGCGACCATCCTCCAA
AATCGGATCTGGAAGTTCTGTTCCAGGGGCCCCTGGGATCCGCTCCTTCAATGGGCATACCACAGCAGAA
TAGGCCCCTTCCACAGTTGCCTAACGCGAATAATGCGCCTGTGCCACCTCCTCCGCCAATGCGTACCACT
ACTGAAGGTTCAGGTGTTCGCCTACCTGCTCCTCCACCTCCGCCAGCGGCTGGGCCAGCACCACCGCCTC
CACCACATAGGCACGTAACCAGTAATACCCTGAATTCTGCCGGTGGAAATAGCCTCCTTCCACAGGCCAC
TGGAGCAGCAGGGCCAGCACCACCACCTCCTCCAAGAGCATCTCGCCCCACACCAAACGTTACGATGCAA
CAAAATCCACAACAGTACAATAATTCTAACCGCCCCTTTGGATATCAGACAAATAGCTAACTCGAGCGGC
CGCATCGTGACTGACTGACGATCTGCCTCGCGCGTTTCGGTGATGACGGTGAAAACCTCTGACACATGCA
GCTCCCGGAGACGGTCACAGCTTGTCTGTAAGCGGATGCCGGGAGCAGACAAGCCCGTCAGGGCGCGTCA
GCGGGTGTTGGCGGGTGTCGGGGCGCAGCCATGACCCAGTCACGTAGCGATAGCGGAGTGTATAATTCTT
GAAGACGAAAGGGCCTCGTGATACGCCTATTTTTATAGGTTAATGTCATGATAATAATGGTTTCTTAGAC
GTCAGGTGGCACTTTTCGGGGAAATGTGCGCGGAACCCCTATTTGTTTATTTTTCTAAATACATTCAAAT
ATGTATCCGCTCATGAGACAATAACCCTGATAAATGCTTCAATAATATTGAAAAAGGAAGAGTATGAGTA
TTCAACATTTCCGTGTCGCCCTTATTCCCTTTTTTGCGGCATTTTGCCTTCCTGTTTTTGCTCACCCAGA
AACGCTGGTGAAAGTAAAAGATGCTGAAGATCAGTTGGGTGCACGAGTGGGTTACATCGAACTGGATCTC
AACAGCGGTAAGATCCTTGAGAGTTTTCGCCCCGAAGAACGTTTTCCAATGATGAGCACTTTTAAAGTTC
TGCTATGTGGCGCGGTATTATCCCGTGTTGACGCCGGGCAAGAGCAACTCGGTCGCCGCATACACTATTC
TCAGAATGACTTGGTTGAGTACTCACCAGTCACAGAAAAGCATCTTACGGATGGCATGACAGTAAGAGAA
TTATGCAGTGCTGCCATAACCATGAGTGATAACACTGCGGCCAACTTACTTCTGACAACGATCGGAGGAC
CGAAGGAGCTAACCGCTTTTTTGCACAACATGGGGGATCATGTAACTCGCCTTGATCGTTGGGAACCGGA
GCTGAATGAAGCCATACCAAACGACGAGCGTGACACCACGATGCCTGCAGCAATGGCAACAACGTTGCGC
AAACTATTAACTGGCGAACTACTTACTCTAGCTTCCCGGCAACAATTAATAGACTGGATGGAGGCGGATA
AAGTTGCAGGACCACTTCTGCGCTCGGCCCTTCCGGCTGGCTGGTTTATTGCTGATAAATCTGGAGCCGG
TGAGCGTGGGTCTCGCGGTATCATTGCAGCACTGGGGCCAGATGGTAAGCCCTCCCGTATCGTAGTTATC
TACACGACGGGGAGTCAGGCAACTATGGATGAACGAAATAGACAGATCGCTGAGATAGGTGCCTCACTGA
TTAAGCATTGGTAACTGTCAGACCAAGTTTACTCATATATACTTTAGATTGATTTAAAACTTCATTTTTA
ATTTAAAAGGATCTAGGTGAAGATCCTTTTTGATAATCTCATGACCAAAATCCCTTAACGTGAGTTTTCG
TTCCACTGAGCGTCAGACCCCGTAGAAAAGATCAAAGGATCTTCTTGAGATCCTTTTTTTCTGCGCGTAA
TCTGCTGCTTGCAAACAAAAAAACCACCGCTACCAGCGGTGGTTTGTTTGCCGGATCAAGAGCTACCAAC
TCTTTTTCCGAAGGTAACTGGCTTCAGCAGAGCGCAGATACCAAATACTGTCCTTCTAGTGTAGCCGTAG
TTAGGCCACCACTTCAAGAACTCTGTAGCACCGCCTACATACCTCGCTCTGCTAATCCTGTTACCAGTGG
CTGCTGCCAGTGGCGATAAGTCGTGTCTTACCGGGTTGGACTCAAGACGATAGTTACCGGATAAGGCGCA
GCGGTCGGGCTGAACGGGGGGTTCGTGCACACAGCCCAGCTTGGAGCGAACGACCTACACCGAACTGAGA
TACCTACAGCGTGAGCTATGAGAAAGCGCCACGCTTCCCGAAGGGAGAAAGGCGGACAGGTATCCGGTAA
GCGGCAGGGTCGGAACAGGAGAGCGCACGAGGGAGCTTCCAGGGGGAAACGCCTGGTATCTTTATAGTCC
TGTCGGGTTTCGCCACCTCTGACTTGAGCGTCGATTTTTGTGATGCTCGTCAGGGGGGCGGAGCCTATGG
AAAAACGCCAGCAACGCGGCCTTTTTACGGTTCCTGGCCTTTTGCTGGCCTTTTGCTCACATGTTCTTTC
CTGCGTTATCCCCTGATTCTGTGGATAACCGTATTACCGCCTTTGAGTGAGCTGATACCGCTCGCCGCAG
CCGAACGACCGAGCGCAGCGAGTCAGTGAGCGAGGAAGCGGAAGAGCGCCTGATGCGGTATTTTCTCCTT
ACGCATCTGTGCGGTATTTCACACCGCATAAATTCCGACACCATCGAATGGCGCAAAACCTTTCGCGGTA
TGGCATGATAGCGCCCGGAAGAGAGTCAATTCAGGGTGGTGAATGTGAAACCAGTAACGTTATACGATGT
CGCAGAGTATGCCGGTGTCTCTTATCAGACCGTTTCCCGCGTGGTGAACCAGGCCAGCCACGTTTCTGCG
AAAACGCGGGAAAAAGTGGAAGCGGCGATGGCGGAGCTGAATTACATTCCCAACCGCGTGGCACAACAAC
TGGCGGGCAAACAGTCGTTGCTGATTGGCGTTGCCACCTCCAGTCTGGCCCTGCACGCGCCGTCGCAAAT
TGTCGCGGCGATTAAATCTCGCGCCGATCAACTGGGTGCCAGCGTGGTGGTGTCGATGGTAGAACGAAGC
GGCGTCGAAGCCTGTAAAGCGGCGGTGCACAATCTTCTCGCGCAACGCGTCAGTGGGCTGATCATTAACT
ATCCGCTGGATGACCAGGATGCCATTGCTGTGGAAGCTGCCTGCACTAATGTTCCGGCGTTATTTCTTGA
TGTCTCTGACCAGACACCCATCAACAGTATTATTTTCTCCCATGAAGACGGTACGCGACTGGGCGTGGAG
CATCTGGTCGCATTGGGTCACCAGCAAATCGCGCTGTTAGCGGGCCCATTAAGTTCTGTCTCGGCGCGTC
TGCGTCTGGCTGGCTGGCATAAATATCTCACTCGCAATCAAATTCAGCCGATAGCGGAACGGGAAGGCGA
CTGGAGTGCCATGTCCGGTTTTCAACAAACCATGCAAATGCTGAATGAGGGCATCGTTCCCACTGCGATG
CTGGTTGCCAACGATCAGATGGCGCTGGGCGCAATGCGCGCCATTACCGAGTCCGGGCTGCGCGTTGGTG
CGGATATCTCGGTAGTGGGATACGACGATACCGAAGACAGCTCATGTTATATCCCGCCGTTAACCACCAT
CAAACAGGATTTTCGCCTGCTGGGGCAAACCAGCGTGGACCGCTTGCTGCAACTCTCTCAGGGCCAGGCG
GTGAAGGGCAATCAGCTGTTGCCCGTCTCACTGGTGAAAAGAAAAACCACGCTAGCGCCCAATACGCAAA
CCGCCTCTCCCCGCGCGTTGGCCGATTCATTAATGCAGCTGGCACGACAGGTTTCCCGACTGGAAAGCGG
GCAGTGAGCGCAACGCAATTAATGTAAGTTAGCTCACTCATTAGGCACCCCAGGCTTTACACTTTATGCT
TCCGGCTCGTATGTTGTGTGGAATTGTGAGCGGATAACAATTTCACACAGGAAACAGCTATGACCATGAT
TACGGATTCACTGGCCGTCGTTTTACAACGTCGTGACTGGGAAAACCCTGGCGTTACCCAACTTAATCGC
CTTGCAGCACATCCCCCTTTCGCCAGCTGGCGTAATAGCGAAGAGGCCCGCACCGATCGCCCTTCCCAAC
AGTTGCGCAGCCTGAATGGCGAATGGCGCTTTGCCTGGTTTCCGGCACCAGAAGCGGTGCCGGAAAGCTG
GCTGGAGTGCGATCTTCCTGAGGCCGATACTGTCGTCGTCCCCTCAAACTGGCAGATGCACGGTTACGAT
GCGCCCATCTACACCAACGTGACCTATCCCATTACGGTCAATCCGCCGTTTGTTCCCACGGAGAATCCGA
CGGGTTGTTACTCGCTCACATTTAATGTTGATGAAAGCTGGCTACAGGAAGGCCAGACGCGAATTATTTT
TGATGGCGTTGGAAT
